>Addgene plasmid #115258 | NODAL-matDYK | addgene full sequence | sequence record 222486 | Addgene NGS Result
AACGCCAGGGTTTTCCCAGTCACGACGTTGTAAAACGACGGCCAGTGCCAAGCTGATCTATACATTGAAT
CAATATTGGCAATTAGCCATATTAGTCATTGGTTATATAGCATAAATCAATATTGGCTATTGGCCATTGC
ATACGTTGTATCTATATCATAATATGTACATTTATATTGGCTCATGTCCAATATGACCGCCATGTTGACA
TTGATTATTGACTAGTTATTAATAGTAATCAATTACGGGGTCATTAGTTCATAGCCCATATATGGAGTTC
CGCGTTACATAACTTACGGTAAATGGCCCGCCTGGCTGACCGCCCAACGACCCCCGCCCATTGACGTCAA
TAATGACGTATGTTCCCATAGTAACGCCAATAGGGACTTTCCATTGACGTCAATGGGTGGAGTATTTACG
GTAAACTGCCCACTTGGCAGTACATCAAGTGTATCATATGCCAAGTCCGCCCCCTATTGACGTCAATGAC
GGTAAATGGCCCGCCTGGCATTATGCCCAGTACATGACCTTACGGGACTTTCCTACTTGGCAGTACATCT
ACGTATTAGTCATCGCTATTACCATGGTGATGCGGTTTTGGCAGTACACCAATGGGCGTGGATAGCGGTT
TGACTCACGGGGATTTCCAAGTCTCCACCCCATTGACGTCAATGGGAGTTTGTTTTGGCACCAAAATCAA
CGGGACTTTCCAAAATGTCGTAATAACCCCGCCCCGTTGACGCAAATGGGCGGTAGGCGTGTACGGTGGG
AGGTCTATATAAGCAGAGCTCGTTTAGTGAACCGTCAGAATTTTGTAATACGACTCACTATAGGGCGGCC
GGGAATTCATCGACTGGATCCGGTACCGAGGAGATCTGCCGCCGCGATCGCCATGCACGCCCACTGCCTG
CCCTTCCTTCTGCACGCCTGGTGGGCCCTACTCCAGGCGGGTGCTGCGACGGTGGCCACTGCGCTCCTGC
GTACGCGGGGGCAGCCCTCGTCGCCATCCCCTCTGGCGTACATGCTGAGCCTCTACCGCGACCCGCTGCC
GAGGGCAGACATCATCCGCAGCCTACAGGCAGAAGATGTGGCAGTGGATGGGCAGAACTGGACGTTTGCT
TTTGACTTCTCCTTCCTGAGCCAACAAGAGGATCTGGCATGGGCTGAGCTCCGGCTGCAGCTGTCCAGCC
CTGTGGACCTCCCCACTGAGGGCTCACTTGCCATTGAGATTTTCCACCAGCCAAAGCCCGACACAGAGCA
GGCTTCAGACAGCTGCTTAGAGCGGTTTCAGATGGACCTATTCACTGTCACTTTGTCCCAGGTCACCTTT
TCCTTGGGCAGCATGGTTTTGGAGGTGACCAGGCCTCTCTCCAAGTGGCTGAAGCACCCTGGGGCCCTGG
AGAAGCAGATGTCCAGGGTAGCTGGAGAGTGCTGGCCGCGGCCCCCCACACCGCCTGCCACCAATGTGCT
CCTTATGCTCTACTCCAACCTCTCGCAGGAGCAGAGGCAGCTGGGTGGGTCCACCTTGCTGTGGGAAGCC
GAGAGCTCCTGGCGGGCCCAGGAGGGACAGCTGTCCTGGGAGTGGGGCAAGAGGCACCGTCGACATGATT
ACAAGGATGACGACGATAAGCATCACTTGCCAGACAGAAGTCAACTGTGTCGGAAGGTCAAGTTCCAGGT
GGACTTCAACCTGATCGGATGGGGCTCCTGGATCATCTACCCCAAGCAGTACAACGCCTATCGCTGTGAG
GGCGAGTGTCCTAATCCTGTTGGGGAGGAGTTTCATCCGACCAACCATGCATACATCCAGAGTCTGCTGA
AACGTTACCAGCCCCACCGAGTCCCTTCCACTTGTTGTGCCCCAGTGAAGACCAAGCCGCTGAGCATGCT
GTATGTGGATAATGGCAGAGTGCTCCTAGATCACCATAAAGACATGATCGTGGAAGAATGTGGGTGCCTC
TGACGTACGCGGCCGCTCGAGCAGAAACTCATCTCAGAAGAGGATCTGGCAGCAAATGATATCCTGGATT
ACAAGGATGACGACGATAAGGTTTAAACGGCCGGCCGCGGTCATAGCTGTTTCCTGAACAGATCCCGGGT
GGCATCCCTGTGACCCCTCCCCAGTGCCTCTCCTGGCCCTGGAAGTTGCCACTCCAGTGCCCACCAGCCT
TGTCCTAATAAAATTAAGTTGCATCATTTTGTCTGACTAGGTGTCCTTCTATAATATTATGGGGTGGAGG
GGGGTGGTATGGAGCAAGGGGCAAGTTGGGAAGACAACCTGTAGGGCCTGCGGGGTCTATTGGGAACCAA
GCTGGAGTGCAGTGGCACAATCTTGGCTCACTGCAATCTCCGCCTCCTGGGTTCAAGCGATTCTCCTGCC
TCAGCCTCCCGAGTTGTTGGGATTCCAGGCATGCATGACCAGGCTCAGCTAATTTTTGTTTTTTTGGTAG
AGACGGGGTTTCACCATATTGGCCAGGCTGGTCTCCAACTCCTAATCTCAGGTGATCTACCCACCTTGGC
CTCCCAAATTGCTGGGATTACAGGCGTGAACCACTGCTCCCTTCCCTGTCCTTCTGATTTTAAAATAACT
ATACCAGCAGGAGGACGTCCAGACACAGCATAGGCTACCTGGCCATGCCCAACCGGTGGGACATTTGAGT
TGCTTGCTTGGCACTGTCCTCTCATGCGTTGGGTCCACTCAGTAGATGCCTGTTGAATTGGGTACGCGGC
CAGCGGCGAGCGGTATCAGCTCACTCAAAGGCGGTAATACGGTTATCCACAGAATCAGGGGATAACGCAG
GAAAGAACATGTGAGCAAAAGGCCAGCAAAAGGCCAGGAACCGTAAAAAGGCCGCGTTGCTGGCGTTTTT
CCATAGGCTCCGCCCCCCTGACGAGCATCACAAAAATCGACGCTCAAGTCAGAGGTGGCGAAACCCGACA
GGACTATAAAGATACCAGGCGTTTCCCCCTGGAAGCTCCCTCGTGCGCTCTCCTGTTCCGACCCTGCCGC
TTACCGGATACCTGTCCGCCTTTCTCCCTTCGGGAAGCGTGGCGCTTTCTCATAGCTCACGCTGTAGGTA
TCTCAGTTCGGTGTAGGTCGTTCGCTCCAAGCTGGGCTGTGTGCACGAACCCCCCGTTCAGCCCGACCGC
TGCGCCTTATCCGGTAACTATCGTCTTGAGTCCAACCCGGTAAGACACGACTTATCGCCACTGGCAGCAG
CCACTGGTAACAGGATTAGCAGAGCGAGGTATGTAGGCGGTGCTACAGAGTTCTTGAAGTGGTGGCCTAA
CTACGGCTACACTAGAAGAACAGTATTTGGTATCTGCGCTCTGCTGAAGCCAGTTACCTTCGGAAAAAGA
GTTGGTAGCTCTTGATCCGGCAAACAAACCACCGCTGGTAGCGGTGGTTTTTTTGTTTGCAAGCAGCAGA
TTACGCGCAGAAAAAAAGGATCTCAAGAAGATCCTTTGATCTTTTCTACGGGGTCTGACGCTCAGTGGAA
CGAAAACTCACGTTAAGGGATTTTGGTCATGAGATTATCAAAAAGGATCTTCACCTAGATCCTTTTAAAT
TAAAAATGAAGTTTTAAATCAATCTAAAGTATATATGAGTAACCTGAGGCTATGGCAGGGCCTGCCGCCC
CGACGTTGGCTGCGAGCCCTGGGCCTTCACCCGAACTTGGGGGGTGGGGTGGGGAAAAGGAAGAAACGCG
GGCGTATTGGCCCCAATGGGGTCTCGGTGGGGTATCGACAGAGTGCCAGCCCTGGGACCGAACCCCGCGT
TTATGAACAAACGACCCAACACCGTGCGTTTTATTCTGTCTTTTTATTGCCGTCATAGCGCGGGTTCCTT
CCGGTATTGTCTCCTTCCGTGTTTCAGTTAGCCTCCCCCTAGGGTGGGCGAAGAACTCCAGCATGAGATC
CCCGCGCTGGAGGATCATCCAGCCGGCGTCCCGGAAAACGATTCCGAAGCCCAACCTTTCATAGAAGGCG
GCGGTGGAATCGAAATCTCGTGATGGCAGGTTGGGCGTCGCTTGGTCGGTCATTTCGAACCCCAGAGTCC
CGCTCAGAAGAACTCGTCAAGAAGGCGATAGAAGGCGATGCGCTGCGAATCGGGAGCGGCGATACCGTAA
AGCACGAGGAAGCGGTCAGCCCATTCGCCGCCAAGCTCTTCAGCAATATCACGGGTAGCCAACGCTATGT
CCTGATAGCGATCCGCCACACCCAGCCGGCCACAGTCGATGAATCCAGAAAAGCGGCCATTTTCCACCAT
GATATTCGGCAAGCAGGCATCGCCATGGGTCACGACGAGATCCTCGCCGTCGGGCATGCTCGCCTTGAGC
CTGGCGAACAGTTCGGCTGGCGCGAGCCCCTGATGCTCTTCGTCCAGATCATCCTGATCGACAAGACCGG
CTTCCATCCGAGTACGTGCTCGCTCGATGCGATGTTTCGCTTGGTGGTCGAATGGGCAGGTAGCCGGATC
AAGCGTATGCAGCCGCCGCATTGCATCAGCCATGATGGATACTTTCTCGGCAGGAGCAAGGTGAGATGAC
AGGAGATCCTGCCCCGGCACTTCGCCCAATAGCAGCCAGTCCCTTCCCGCTTCAGTGACAACGTCGAGCA
CAGCTGCGCAAGGAACGCCCGTCGTGGCCAGCCACGATAGCCGCGCTGCCTCGTCTTGCAGTTCATTCAG
GGCACCGGACAGGTCGGTCTTGACAAAAAGAACCGGGCGCCCCTGCGCTGACAGCCGGAACACGGCGGCA
TCAGAGCAGCCGATTGTCTGTTGTGCCCAGTCATAGCCGAATAGCCTCTCCACCCAAGCGGCCGGAGAAC
CTGCGTGCAATCCATCTTGTTCAATCATGCGAAACGATCCTCATCCTGTCTCTTGATCGATCTTTGCAAA
AGCCTAGGCCTCCAAAAAAGCCTCCTCACTACTTCTGGAATAGCTCAGAGGCCGAGGCGGCCTCGGCCTC
TGCATAAATAAAAAAAATTAGTCAGCCATGGGGCGGAGAATGGGCGGAACTGGGCGGAGTTAGGGGCGGG
ATGGGCGGAGTTAGGGGCGGGACTATGGTTGCTGACTAATTGAGATGCATGCTTTGCATACTTCTGCCTG
CTGGGGAGCCTGGGGACTTTCCACACCTGGTTGCTGACTAATTGAGATGCATGCTTTGCATACTTCTGCC
TGCTGGGGAGCCTGGGGACTTTCCACACCCTAACTGACACACATTCCACAGCTGGTTCTTTCCGCCTCAG
GACTCTTCCTTTTTCAATATTATTGAAGCATTTATCAGGGTTATTGTCTCATGAGCGGATACATATTTGA
ATGTATTTAGAAAAATAAACAAATAGGGGTTCCGCGCACATTTCCCCGAAAAGTGCCACCTG
[124 nt withheld, positions 5383-5506]
C
[91 nt withheld, positions 5508-5598]
A
[49 nt withheld, positions 5600-5648]
CCTTTGACGTTGGAGTCCACGTTCTTT
[37 nt withheld, positions 5676-5712]
ACCCTATCTCGGTCTATTCTTTTGATTTATAAGGGATTTTGCCGATTTCGGCCTATTGGTTAAAAAATGA
GCTGATTTAACAAAAATTTAACGCGAATTTTAACAAAATATTAACGCTTACAATTTCCATTCGCCATTCA
GGCTGCGCAACTGTTGGGAAGGGCGATCGGTGCGGGCCTCTTCGCTATTACGCCAGCTGGCGAAAGGGGG
ATGTGCTGCAAGGCGATTAAGTTGGGT
Features (pLannotate 1.2.2; 15 found; start..end, strand, type, name):
    207..586     +  enhancer       CMV enhancer: human cytomegalovirus immediate early enhancer
    588..787     +  promoter       CMV promoter: human cytomegalovirus (CMV) immediate early promoter
    816..834     +  promoter       T7 promoter: promoter for bacteriophage T7 RNA polymerase
    893..1960    +  CDS            NODAL: NODAL_HUMAN - Experimental evidence at protein level: Swiss-Prot protein existence level 1. Essential for mesoderm formation and axial patterning during embryonic development. From Homo sapiens (Human).
   2027..2051    +  CDS            3xFLAG (fragment): three tandem FLAG® epitope tags
   2097..2719    +  polyA_signal   hGH poly(A) signal: human growth hormone polyadenylation signal
   2868..3456    -  rep_origin     ori: high-copy-number ColE1/pMB1/pBR322/pUC origin of replication
   3678..3694    +  polyA_signal   bGH poly(A) signal (fragment): bovine growth hormone polyadenylation signal
   3785..3832    -  polyA_signal   HSV TK poly(A) signal: herpes simplex virus thymidine kinase polyadenylation signal (Cole and Stacy, 1985)
   3891..4043    -  CDS            ble (fragment): BLE_KLEPN - Experimental evidence at protein level: Swiss-Prot protein existence level 1. Binding protein with a strong affinity to the bleomycin family of antibiotics. Binds to CL990; an antimitotic-antibiotic compound. From Klebsiella pneumoniae.
   4064..4858    -  CDS            NeoR/KanR: aminoglycoside phosphotransferase from Tn5; aph(3')-II (or nptII); confers resistance to neomycin, kanamycin, and G418 (Geneticin®)
   4893..5250    -  promoter       SV40 promoter: SV40 enhancer and early promoter
   5252..5356    -  promoter       AmpR promoter: bla
   5383..5811    +  rep_origin     f1 ori (sequence partly withheld): f1 bacteriophage origin of replication; arrow indicates direction of (+) strand synthesis
   5842..47      -  CDS            lacZα (fragment) (across the origin): LacZα fragment of β-galactosidase; lacZ fragment
