[The description below was written by a language model from this plasmid's Addgene catalogue record and pLannotate feature annotations shown in this document.]
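Description:
NODAL-matDYK is a 5,949 nt mammalian expression plasmid built on the Origene pCMV6 backbone, carrying the human NODAL open reading frame with an internal DYK (FLAG-type) epitope. Transcription is driven by the human cytomegalovirus immediate-early enhancer and promoter and is terminated by the human growth hormone polyadenylation signal. A T7 promoter lies between the CMV promoter and the coding sequence and serves as the 5′ sequencing primer site. According to the depositor, the tag is placed at the N-terminal end of the mature peptide rather than at either end of the precursor. It should therefore remain on the mature ligand after proteolytic removal of the prodomain, which is how TGF-β family members such as NODAL are processed. The depositor also notes that the tag can be hard to detect in the full-length, unprocessed protein. The annotation does not mark the internal tag as a separate feature. It does call a short 3xFLAG fragment downstream of the annotated NODAL CDS, probably a remnant of the backbone's C-terminal tag region, but the record does not say whether this fragment is translated.

The plasmid is propagated in E. coli through a high-copy ColE1/pUC-type origin, and an f1 origin is also present. A single Tn5 NeoR/KanR aminoglycoside phosphotransferase gene is placed behind tandem bacterial (AmpR) and SV40 early promoters and is followed by the HSV TK polyadenylation signal. It provides kanamycin resistance in bacteria and G418 selection in mammalian cells, which allows stable lines to be made. Small ble, lacZα and bGH poly(A) fragments appear to be backbone remnants. The construct is intended for expressing and tracking NODAL protein in mammalian cells, and the associated work concerns the processing and function of human NODAL splice variants.
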