Addgene plasmid #115258: NODAL-matDYK
Purpose: For mammalian expression of the human NODAL open reading frame with an internal DYK tag
Depositing lab: Lynne Postovit. Depositing organization: University of Alberta. Publication: Genetically regulated human NODAL splice variants are differentially post-transcriptionally processed and functionally distinct. Findlay SD, Bilyk O, Lypka K, Waskiewicz AJ, Postovit L. (2018) bioRxiv 276170 10.1101/276170.
Backbone
  Vector backbone: pCMV6
  Backbone manufacturer: Origene
  Vector type: Mammalian Expression
  Selectable markers: Neomycin (select with G418)
Growth in bacteria
  Bacterial resistance: Kanamycin, 50 μg/mL
  Growth temperature: 37°C
  Growth strain: DH5alpha
  Copy number: Unknown
Gene/Insert
  Gene/Insert name: NODAL
  Species: H. sapiens (human)
  Entrez Gene: NODAL (a.k.a. HTX5)
  Promoter: CMV
  Cloning method: Restriction Enzyme; 5′ cloning site unknown (unknown if destroyed)
  Sequencing primers: 5′ T7; 3′ hGH-PA-R
Terms and licenses: Academic/Nonprofit Terms; Industry Terms: Not Available to Industry
Depositor comments: Internal DYK tag at N-terminal end of mature peptide. Internal DYK tag can be difficult to detect in full-length peptide. Please visit https://www.biorxiv.org/content/early/2018/03/04/276170 for bioRxiv preprint.
How to cite: NODAL-matDYK was a gift from Lynne Postovit (Addgene plasmid # 115258 ; http://n2t.net/addgene:115258 ; RRID:Addgene_115258)
